Addgene plasmid #238174: pRCA805 - pBA904 Puro-T2A-GFP KLF4 g1 CRISPRa guide (pRCA360 backbone) 668
Purpose: Lentiviral CRISPR guide vector expressing a KLF4 sgRNA with cs1 incorporated in the loop of the sgRNA constant region for 10X Direct Capture
Depositing lab: Thomas Norman. Depositing organization: Memorial Sloan-Kettering Cancer Center. Publication: Comprehensive transcription factor perturbations recapitulate fibroblast transcriptional states. Southard KM, Ardy RC, Tang A, O'Sullivan DD, Metzner E, Guruvayurappan K, Norman TM. Nat Genet. 2025 Aug 6. doi: 10.1038/s41588-025-02284-1. PubMed 40770575.
Backbone
  Vector backbone: pRCA360 - pBA904 Puro-T2A-GFP
  Vector type: Lentiviral, CRISPR
  Selectable markers: Puromycin
Growth in bacteria
  Bacterial resistance: Ampicillin, 100 μg/mL
  Growth temperature: 30°C
  Growth strain: NEB Stable
  Copy number: Unknown
Gene/Insert
  Gene/Insert name: KLF4 sgRNA CRISPRa
  gRNA/shRNA sequence: GACGATGGAAGGGAGCCTCG
  Species: H. sapiens (human), Synthetic
  Entrez Gene: KLF4 (a.k.a. EZF, GKLF)
  Tag / fusion protein: GFP (C terminal on backbone)
  Cloning method: Restriction Enzyme; 5′ cloning site Unknown (unknown if destroyed)
Terms and licenses: Academic/Nonprofit Terms; Industry Terms: Not Available to Industry
Depositor comments: Please visit https://doi.org/10.1101/2024.07.31.606073 for bioRxiv preprint.
How to cite: pRCA805 - pBA904 Puro-T2A-GFP KLF4 g1 CRISPRa guide (pRCA360 backbone) 668 was a gift from Thomas Norman (Addgene plasmid # 238174 ; http://n2t.net/addgene:238174 ; RRID:Addgene_238174)
