[The description below was written by a language model from this plasmid's Addgene catalogue record and pLannotate feature annotations shown in this document.]
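Description:
pRCA805 is a lentiviral CRISPR guide vector built on the pRCA360 (pBA904 Puro-T2A-GFP) backbone. It expresses a single guide RNA targeting human KLF4 for CRISPR activation. It is propagated in bacteria through a high-copy ColE1/pUC-type origin with ampicillin selection (AmpR under its own bla promoter). The transfer-vector architecture is HIV-1 based. A CMV enhancer/promoter drives a truncated 5' LTR, followed by the Ψ packaging signal with a gag fragment, the RRE for Rev-dependent export of the genomic RNA, and the cPPT/CTS. A WPRE sits downstream of the payload to boost transcript expression, and a second truncated LTR, preceded by a nef-region fragment, closes the provirus.

The payload has two parts. The sgRNA cassette appears in the feature table only as fragments of the S. pyogenes tracrRNA and guide scaffold. This fits the recorded design, in which capture sequence cs1 is inserted into a loop of the sgRNA constant region so that the guide can be read out directly by 10X Direct Capture in single-cell RNA sequencing. The promoter driving the sgRNA is not annotated and is not stated in the record. Downstream, an EF-1α promoter drives puromycin N-acetyltransferase linked to EGFP. According to the construct name the link is a T2A peptide, so transduced cells can be both selected with puromycin and followed by fluorescence. Two loxP sites in the same orientation flank the guide and marker cassettes, which would in principle permit Cre-mediated excision, though the record does not describe such a use. No Cas9 or activator is encoded, so the vector is meant for cells that already express a dCas9-based CRISPRa effector. It comes from a study of transcription factor perturbations in fibroblasts.
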