Features (pLannotate 1.2.2; 24 found; start..end, strand, type, name):
    213..1073    -  CDS            AmpR: β-lactamase; bla; confers resistance to ampicillin, carbenicillin, and related antibiotics
   1074..1178    -  promoter       AmpR promoter: bla
   1237..1289    -  misc_feature   bom (fragment): basis of mobility region from pBR322
   1444..1823    +  enhancer       CMV enhancer: human cytomegalovirus immediate early enhancer
   1824..2023    +  promoter       CMV promoter: human cytomegalovirus (CMV) immediate early promoter
   2041..2221    +  LTR            5' LTR (truncated): truncated 5' long terminal repeat (LTR) from HIV-1
   2268..2393    +  misc_feature   HIV-1 Ψ: packaging signal of human immunodeficiency virus type 1
   2377..2715    +  CDS            HIV-1 gag (fragment): gag protein from human immunodeficiency virus 1; gag
   2890..3123    +  misc_feature   RRE: The Rev response element (RRE) of HIV-1 allows for Rev-dependent mRNA export from the nucleus to the cytoplasm.
   3500..3600    +  CDS            Rev (fragment): human immunodeficiency virus 1 (HIV-1) Rev protein; rev; enhances nuclear export of unspliced and incompletely spliced viral mRNAs
   3650..3767    +  misc_feature   cPPT/CTS: central polypurine tract and central termination sequence of HIV-1
   4020..4053    +  protein_bind   loxP: Cre-mediated recombination occurs in the 8-bp core sequence (GCATACAT). Cre recombinase
   4178..4222    +  misc_RNA       tracrRNA (fragment): trans-activating CRISPR RNA for the Streptococcus pyogenes CRISPR/Cas9 system
   4252..4271    +  misc_RNA       gRNA scaffold (fragment): guide RNA scaffold for the Streptococcus pyogenes CRISPR/Cas9 system
   4336..5507    +  promoter       EF-1α promoter: strong constitutive promoter for human elongation factor EF-1α
   5519..6115    +  CDS            PuroR: puromycin N-acetyltransferase; pac from Streptomyces alboniger; confers resistance to puromycin
   6191..6910    +  CDS            EGFP: the original enhanced GFP (Yang et al., 1996) mammalian codon-optimized
   6930..6963    +  protein_bind   loxP: Cre-mediated recombination occurs in the 8-bp core sequence (GCATACAT). Cre recombinase
   6996..7019    +  misc_feature   MCS (fragment): pBluescript multiple cloning site
   7019..7607    +  misc_feature   WPRE: woodchuck hepatitis virus posttranscriptional regulatory element
   7608..7627    +  misc_feature   MCS (fragment): pBluescript multiple cloning site
   7629..8129    +  CDS            nef (fragment): NEF_HV1LA - Experimental evidence at protein level: Swiss-Prot protein existence level 1. Extracellular Nef protein targets CD4(+) T-lymphocytes for apoptosis by interacting with CXCR4 surface receptors. From Human immunodeficiency virus type 1 group M subtype B (isolate Lai) (HIV-1).
   8136..8316    +  LTR            5' LTR (truncated): truncated 5' long terminal repeat (LTR) from HIV-1
   8378..42      -  rep_origin     ori (across the origin): high-copy-number ColE1/pMB1/pBR322/pUC origin of replication
>Addgene plasmid #238174 | pRCA805 - pBA904 Puro-T2A-GFP KLF4 g1 CRISPRa guide (pRCA360 backbone) 668 | addgene full sequence | sequence record 474465 | Addgene NGS Result
GTTTGCAAGCAGCAGATTACGCGCAGAAAAAAAGGATCTCAAGAAGATCCTTTGATCTTTTCTACGGGGT
CTGACGCTCAGTGGAACGAAAACTCACGTTAAGGGATTTTGGTCATGAGATTATCAAAAAGGATCTTCAC
CTAGATCCTTTTAAATTAAAAATGAAGTTTTAAATCAATCTAAAGTATATATGAGTAAACTTGGTCTGAC
AGTTACCAATGCTTAATCAGTGAGGCACCTATCTCAGCGATCTGTCTATTTCGTTCATCCATAGTTGCCT
GACTCCCCGTCGTGTAGATAACTACGATACGGGAGGGCTTACCATCTGGCCCCAGTGCTGCAATGATACC
GCGAGACCCACGCTCACCGGCTCCAGATTTATCAGCAATAAACCAGCCAGCCGGAAGGGCCGAGCGCAGA
AGTGGTCCTGCAACTTTATCCGCCTCCATCCAGTCTATTAATTGTTGCCGGGAAGCTAGAGTAAGTAGTT
CGCCAGTTAATAGTTTGCGCAACGTTGTTGCCATTGCTACAGGCATCGTGGTGTCACGCTCGTCGTTTGG
TATGGCTTCATTCAGCTCCGGTTCCCAACGATCAAGGCGAGTTACATGATCCCCCATGTTGTGCAAAAAA
GCGGTTAGCTCCTTCGGTCCTCCGATCGTTGTCAGAAGTAAGTTGGCCGCAGTGTTATCACTCATGGTTA
TGGCAGCACTGCATAATTCTCTTACTGTCATGCCATCCGTAAGATGCTTTTCTGTGACTGGTGAGTACTC
AACCAAGTCATTCTGAGAATAGTGTATGCGGCGACCGAGTTGCTCTTGCCCGGCGTCAATACGGGATAAT
ACCGCGCCACATAGCAGAACTTTAAAAGTGCTCATCATTGGAAAACGTTCTTCGGGGCGAAAACTCTCAA
GGATCTTACCGCTGTTGAGATCCAGTTCGATGTAACCCACTCGTGCACCCAACTGATCTTCAGCATCTTT
TACTTTCACCAGCGTTTCTGGGTGAGCAAAAACAGGAAGGCAAAATGCCGCAAAAAAGGGAATAAGGGCG
ACACGGAAATGTTGAATACTCATACTCTTCCTTTTTCAATATTATTGAAGCATTTATCAGGGTTATTGTC
TCATGAGCGGATACATATTTGAATGTATTTAGAAAAATAAACAAATAGGGGTTCCGCGCACATTTCCCCG
AAAAGTGCCACCTGACGTCGACGGATCGGGAGATCTCCCGATCCCCTATGGTGCACTCTCAGTACAATCT
GCTCTGATGCCGCATAGTTAAGCCAGTATCTGCTCCCTGCTTGTGTGTTGGAGGTCGCTGAGTAGTGCGC
GAGCAAAATTTAAGCTACAACAAGGCAAGGCTTGACCGACAATTGCATGAAGAATCTGCTTAGGGTTAGG
CGTTTTGCGCTGCTTCGCGATGTACGGGCCAGATATACGCGTTGACATTGATTATTGACTAGTTATTAAT
AGTAATCAATTACGGGGTCATTAGTTCATAGCCCATATATGGAGTTCCGCGTTACATAACTTACGGTAAA
TGGCCCGCCTGGCTGACCGCCCAACGACCCCCGCCCATTGACGTCAATAATGACGTATGTTCCCATAGTA
ACGCCAATAGGGACTTTCCATTGACGTCAATGGGTGGAGTATTTACGGTAAACTGCCCACTTGGCAGTAC
ATCAAGTGTATCATATGCCAAGTACGCCCCCTATTGACGTCAATGACGGTAAATGGCCCGCCTGGCATTA
TGCCCAGTACATGACCTTATGGGACTTTCCTACTTGGCAGTACATCTACGTATTAGTCATCGCTATTACC
ATGGTGATGCGGTTTTGGCAGTACATCAATGGGCGTGGATAGCGGTTTGACTCACGGGGATTTCCAAGTC
TCCACCCCATTGACGTCAATGGGAGTTTGTTTTGGCACCAAAATCAACGGGACTTTCCAAAATGTCGTAA
CAACTCCGCCCCATTGACGCAAATGGGCGGTAGGCGTGTACGGTGGGAGGTCTATATAAGCAGCGCGTTT
TGCCTGTACTGGGTCTCTCTGGTTAGACCAGATCTGAGCCTGGGAGCTCTCTGGCTAACTAGGGAACCCA
CTGCTTAAGCCTCAATAAAGCTTGCCTTGAGTGCTTCAAGTAGTGTGTGCCCGTCTGTTGTGTGACTCTG
GTAACTAGAGATCCCTCAGACCCTTTTAGTCAGTGTGGAAAATCTCTAGCAGTGGCGCCCGAACAGGGAC
TTGAAAGCGAAAGGGAAACCAGAGGAGCTCTCTCGACGCAGGACTCGGCTTGCTGAAGCGCGCACGGCAA
GAGGCGAGGGGCGGCGACTGGTGAGTACGCCAAAAATTTTGACTAGCGGAGGCTAGAAGGAGAGAGATGG
GTGCGAGAGCGTCAGTATTAAGCGGGGGAGAATTAGATCGCGATGGGAAAAAATTCGGTTAAGGCCAGGG
GGAAAGAAAAAATATAAATTAAAACATATAGTATGGGCAAGCAGGGAGCTAGAACGATTCGCAGTTAATC
CTGGCCTGTTAGAAACATCAGAAGGCTGTAGACAAATACTGGGACAGCTACAACCATCCCTTCAGACAGG
ATCAGAAGAACTTAGATCATTATATAATACAGTAGCAACCCTCTATTGTGTGCATCAAAGGATAGAGATA
AAAGACACCAAGGAAGCTTTAGACAAGATAGAGGAAGAGCAAAACAAAAGTAAGACCACCGCACAGCAAG
CGGCCGGCCGCTGATCTTCAGACCTGGAGGAGGAGATATGAGGGACAATTGGAGAAGTGAATTATATAAA
TATAAAGTAGTAAAAATTGAACCATTAGGAGTAGCACCCACCAAGGCAAAGAGAAGAGTGGTGCAGAGAG
AAAAAAGAGCAGTGGGAATAGGAGCTTTGTTCCTTGGGTTCTTGGGAGCAGCAGGAAGCACTATGGGCGC
AGCGTCAATGACGCTGACGGTACAGGCCAGACAATTATTGTCTGGTATAGTGCAGCAGCAGAACAATTTG
CTGAGGGCTATTGAGGCGCAACAGCATCTGTTGCAACTCACAGTCTGGGGCATCAAGCAGCTCCAGGCAA
GAATCCTGGCTGTGGAAAGATACCTAAAGGATCAACAGCTCCTGGGGATTTGGGGTTGCTCTGGAAAACT
CATTTGCACCACTGCTGTGCCTTGGAATGCTAGTTGGAGTAATAAATCTCTGGAACAGATTTGGAATCAC
ACGACCTGGATGGAGTGGGACAGAGAAATTAACAATTACACAAGCTTAATACACTCCTTAATTGAAGAAT
CGCAAAACCAGCAAGAAAAGAATGAACAAGAATTATTGGAATTAGATAAATGGGCAAGTTTGTGGAATTG
GTTTAACATAACAAATTGGCTGTGGTATATAAAATTATTCATAATGATAGTAGGAGGCTTGGTAGGTTTA
AGAATAGTTTTTGCTGTACTTTCTATAGTGAATAGAGTTAGGCAGGGATATTCACCATTATCGTTTCAGA
CCCACCTCCCAACCCCGAGGGGACCCGACAGGCCCGAAGGAATAGAAGAAGAAGGTGGAGAGAGAGACAG
AGACAGATCCATTCGATTAGTGAACGGATCGGCACTGCGTGCGCCAATTCTGCAGACAAATGGCAGTATT
CATCCACAATTTTAAAAGAAAAGGGGGGATTGGGGGGTACAGTGCAGGGGAAAGAATAGTAGACATAATA
GCAACAGACATACAAACTAAAGAATTACAAAAACAAATTACAAAAATTCAAAATTTTCGGGTTTATTACA
GGGACAGCAGAGATCCAGTTTGGTTAGTACCGGGCCCGCTCTAGAGATCCGACGCGCCATCTCTAGGCCC
GCGCCGGCCCCCTCGCACGGACTTGTGGGAGAAGCTCGGCTACTCCCCTGCCCCGGTTAATTTGCATATA
ATATTTCCTAGTAACTATAGAGGCTTAATGTGCGATAAAAGACAGATAATCTGTTCTTTTTAATACTAGC
TACATTTTACATGATAGGCTTGGATTTCTATAACTTCGTATAGCATACATTATACGAAGTTATAAACAGC
ACAAAAGGAAACTCACCCTAACTGTAAAGTAATTGTGTGTTTTGAGACTATAAGTATCCCTTGGAGAACC
ACCTTGTTGGACGATGGAAGGGAGCCTCGGTTTAAGAGCTAAGCTGGAAACAGCATAGCAAGTTTAAATA
AGGCTAGTCCGTTATCAACTTGGCCGCTTTAAGGCCGGTCCTAGCAAGGCCAAGTGGCACCGAGTCGGTG
CTTTTTTTCTCGAGTACTAGGATCCATTAGGCGGCCGCGTGGATAACCGTATTACCGCCATGCATGTGCC
CGTCAGTGGGCAGAGCGCACATCGCCCACAGTCCCCGAGAAGTTGGGGGGAGGGGTCGGCAATTGAACCG
GTGCCTAGAGAAGGTGGCGCGGGGTAAACTGGGAAAGTGATGTCGTGTACTGGCTCCGCCTTTTTCCCGA
GGGTGGGGGAGAACCGTATATAAGTGCAGTAGTCGCCGTGAACGTTCTTTTTCGCAACGGGTTTGCCGCC
AGAACACAGGTAAGTGCCGTGTGTGGTTCCCGCGGGCCTGGCCTCTTTACGGGTTATGGCCCTTGCGTGC
CTTGAATTACTTCCACCTGGCTGCAGTACGTGATTCTTGATCCCGAGCTTCGGGTTGGAAGTGGGTGGGA
GAGTTCGAGGCCTTGCGCTTAAGGAGCCCCTTCGCCTCGTGCTTGAGTTGAGGCCTGGCCTGGGCGCTGG
GGCCGCCGCGTGCGAATCTGGTGGCACCTTCGCGCCTGTCTCGCTGCTTTCGATAAGTCTCTAGCCATTT
AAAATTTTTGATGACCTGCTGCGACGCTTTTTTTCTGGCAAGATAGTCTTGTAAATGCGGGCCAAGATCT
GCACACTGGTATTTCGGTTTTTGGGGCCGCGGGCGGCGACGGGGCCCGTGCGTCCCAGCGCACATGTTCG
GCGAGGCGGGGCCTGCGAGCGCGGCCACCGAGAATCGGACGGGGGTAGTCTCAAGCTGGCCGGCCTGCTC
TGGTGCCTGGCCTCGCGCCGCCGTGTATCGCCCCGCCCTGGGCGGCAAGGCTGGCCCGGTCGGCACCAGT
TGCGTGAGCGGAAAGATGGCCGCTTCCCGGCCCTGCTGCAGGGAGCTCAAAATGGAGGACGCGGCGCTCG
GGAGAGCGGGCGGGTGAGTCACCCACACAAAGGAAAAGGGCCTTTCCGTCCTCAGCCGTCGCTTCATGTG
ACTCCACGGAGTACCGGGCGCCGTCCAGGCACCTCGATTAGTTCTCGCGCTTTTGGAGTACGTCGTCTTT
AGGTTGGGGGGAGGGGTTTTATGCGATGGAGTTTCCCCACACTGAGTGGGTGGAGACTGAAGTTAGGCCA
GCTTGGCACTTGATGTAATTCTCCTTGGAATTTGCCCTTTTTGAGTTTGGATCTTGGTTCATTCTCAAGC
CTCAGACAGTGGTTCAAAGTTTTTTTCTTCCATTTCAGGTGTCGTGAGCTAGCCCACCATGACCGAGTAC
AAGCCCACGGTGCGCCTCGCCACCCGCGACGACGTCCCCCGGGCCGTACGCACCCTCGCCGCCGCGTTCG
CCGACTACCCCGCCACGCGCCACACCGTCGACCCGGACCGCCACATCGAGCGGGTCACCGAGCTGCAAGA
ACTCTTCCTCACGCGCGTCGGGCTCGACATCGGCAAGGTGTGGGTCGCGGACGACGGCGCCGCGGTGGCG
GTCTGGACCACGCCGGAGAGCGTCGAAGCGGGGGCGGTGTTCGCCGAGATCGGCCCGCGCATGGCCGAGT
TGAGCGGTTCCCGGCTGGCCGCGCAGCAACAGATGGAAGGCCTCCTGGCGCCGCACCGGCCCAAGGAGCC
CGCGTGGTTCCTGGCCACCGTCGGCGTCTCGCCCGACCACCAGGGCAAGGGTCTGGGCAGCGCCGTCGTG
CTCCCCGGAGTGGAGGCGGCCGAGCGCGCCGGGGTGCCCGCCTTCCTGGAGACCTCCGCGCCCCGCAACC
TCCCCTTCTACGAGCGGCTCGGCTTCACCGTCACCGCCGACGTCGAGGTGCCCGAAGGACCGCGCACCTG
GTGCATGACCCGCAAGCCCGGTGCCGGATCGGGAGAGGGCAGAGGAAGTCTGCTAACATGCGGTGACGTC
GAGGAGAATCCTGGCCCACCGGTCGCCACCATGGTGAGCAAGGGCGAGGAGCTGTTCACCGGGGTGGTGC
CCATCCTGGTCGAGCTGGACGGCGACGTAAACGGCCACAAGTTCAGCGTGTCCGGCGAGGGCGAGGGCGA
TGCCACCTACGGCAAGCTGACCCTGAAGTTCATCTGCACCACCGGCAAGCTGCCCGTGCCCTGGCCCACC
CTCGTGACCACCCTGACCTACGGCGTGCAGTGCTTCAGCCGCTACCCCGACCACATGAAGCAGCACGACT
TCTTCAAGTCCGCCATGCCCGAAGGCTACGTCCAGGAGCGCACCATCTTCTTCAAGGACGACGGCAACTA
CAAGACCCGCGCCGAGGTGAAGTTCGAGGGCGACACCCTGGTGAACCGCATCGAGCTGAAGGGCATCGAC
TTCAAGGAGGACGGCAACATCCTGGGGCACAAGCTGGAGTACAACTACAACAGCCACAACGTCTATATCA
TGGCCGACAAGCAGAAGAACGGCATCAAGGTGAACTTCAAGATCCGCCACAACATCGAGGACGGCAGCGT
GCAGCTCGCCGACCACTACCAGCAGAACACCCCCATCGGCGACGGCCCCGTGCTGCTGCCCGACAACCAC
TACCTGAGCACCCAGTCCGCCCTGAGCAAAGACCCCAACGAGAAGCGCGATCACATGGTCCTGCTGGAGT
TCGTGACCGCCGCCGGGATCACTCTCGGCATGGACGAGCTGTACAAGTAAGAATTCGTCGAGGGACCTAA
TAACTTCGTATAGCATACATTATACGAAGTTATACATGTTTAAGGGTTCCGGTTCCACTAGGTACAATTC
GATATCAAGCTTATCGATAATCAACCTCTGGATTACAAAATTTGTGAAAGATTGACTGGTATTCTTAACT
ATGTTGCTCCTTTTACGCTATGTGGATACGCTGCTTTAATGCCTTTGTATCATGCTATTGCTTCCCGTAT
GGCTTTCATTTTCTCCTCCTTGTATAAATCCTGGTTGCTGTCTCTTTATGAGGAGTTGTGGCCCGTTGTC
AGGCAACGTGGCGTGGTGTGCACTGTGTTTGCTGACGCAACCCCCACTGGTTGGGGCATTGCCACCACCT
GTCAGCTCCTTTCCGGGACTTTCGCTTTCCCCCTCCCTATTGCCACGGCGGAACTCATCGCCGCCTGCCT
TGCCCGCTGCTGGACAGGGGCTCGGCTGTTGGGCACTGACAATTCCGTGGTGTTGTCGGGGAAATCATCG
TCCTTTCCTTGGCTGCTCGCCTGTGTTGCCACCTGGATTCTGCGCGGGACGTCCTTCTGCTACGTCCCTT
CGGCCCTCAATCCAGCGGACCTTCCTTCCCGCGGCCTGCTGCCGGCTCTGCGGCCTCTTCCGCGTCTTCG
CCTTCGCCCTCAGACGAGTCGGATCTCCCTTTGGGCCGCCTCCCCGCATCGATACCGTCGACCTCGATCG
AGACCTAGAAAAACATGGAGCAATCACAAGTAGCAATACAGCAGCTACCAATGCTGATTGTGCCTGGCTA
GAAGCACAAGAGGAGGAGGAGGTGGGTTTTCCAGTCACACCTCAGGTACCTTTAAGACCAATGACTTACA
AGGCAGCTGTAGATCTTAGCCACTTTTTAAAAGAAAAGGGGGGACTGGAAGGGCTAATTCACTCCCAACG
AAGACAAGATATCCTTGATCTGTGGATCTACCACACACAAGGCTACTTCCCTGATTGGCAGAACTACACA
CCAGGGCCAGGGATCAGATATCCACTGACCTTTGGATGGTGCTACAAGCTAGTACCAGTTGAGCAAGAGA
AGGTAGAAGAAGCCAATGAAGGAGAGAACACCCGCTTGTTACACCCTGTGAGCCTGCATGGGATGGATGA
CCCGGAGAGAGAAGTATTAGAGTGGAGGTTTGACAGCCGCCTAGCATTTCATCACATGGCCCGAGAGCTG
CATCCGGACTGTACTGGGTCTCTCTGGTTAGACCAGATCTGAGCCTGGGAGCTCTCTGGCTAACTAGGGA
ACCCACTGCTTAAGCCTCAATAAAGCTTGCCTTGAGTGCTTCAAGTAGTGTGTGCCCGTCTGTTGTGTGA
CTCTGGTAACTAGAGATCCCTCAGACCCTTTTAGTCAGTGTGGAAAATCTCTAGCAGCATGTGAGCAAAA
GGCCAGCAAAAGGCCAGGAACCGTAAAAAGGCCGCGTTGCTGGCGTTTTTCCATAGGCTCCGCCCCCCTG
ACGAGCATCACAAAAATCGACGCTCAAGTCAGAGGTGGCGAAACCCGACAGGACTATAAAGATACCAGGC
GTTTCCCCCTGGAAGCTCCCTCGTGCGCTCTCCTGTTCCGACCCTGCCGCTTACCGGATACCTGTCCGCC
TTTCTCCCTTCGGGAAGCGTGGCGCTTTCTCATAGCTCACGCTGTAGGTATCTCAGTTCGGTGTAGGTCG
TTCGCTCCAAGCTGGGCTGTGTGCACGAACCCCCCGTTCAGCCCGACCGCTGCGCCTTATCCGGTAACTA
TCGTCTTGAGTCCAACCCGGTAAGACACGACTTATCGCCACTGGCAGCAGCCACTGGTAACAGGATTAGC
AGAGCGAGGTATGTAGGCGGTGCTACAGAGTTCTTGAAGTGGTGGCCTAACTACGGCTACACTAGAAGAA
CAGTATTTGGTATCTGCGCTCTGCTGAAGCCAGTTACCTTCGGAAAAAGAGTTGGTAGCTCTTGATCCGG
CAAACAAACCACCGCTGGTAGCGGTGGTTTTTTT
